Addgene plasmid #73252: TP53BP1
Purpose: Bacterial expression for structure determination; may not be full ORF
Depositing lab: Nicola Burgess-Brown. Depositing organization: University of Oxford.
Backbone
  Vector backbone: pET28a
  Backbone manufacturer: Novagen
  Vector type: Bacterial Expression
Growth in bacteria
  Bacterial resistance: Kanamycin, 50 μg/mL
  Growth temperature: 37°C
  Growth strain: DH5alpha
  Copy number: Low Copy
Gene/Insert
  Gene/Insert name: TP53BP1A (alt names: TP53BP1A-c002; gi|5032189)
  Species: H. sapiens (human)
  Insert size (bp): 438
  Entrez Gene: TP53BP1 (a.k.a. 53BP1, TDRD30, p202, p53BP1)
  Promoter: T7
  Tag / fusion protein: His6-Thrombin (N terminal on backbone)
  Cloning method: Restriction Enzyme; 5′ cloning site NdeI (not destroyed); 3′ cloning site NotI (not destroyed)
  Sequencing primers: 5′ T7; 3′ T7 terminal
Terms and licenses: Academic/Nonprofit Terms; Industry Terms: Not Available to Industry
Depositor comments: Use BL21(DE3) for protein expression. See also 4CRI: http://www.thesgc.org/structures/4CRI
How to cite: TP53BP1 was a gift from Nicola Burgess-Brown (Addgene plasmid # 73252 ; http://n2t.net/addgene:73252 ; RRID:Addgene_73252)
