[The description below was written by a language model from this plasmid's Addgene catalogue record and pLannotate feature annotations shown in this document.]
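Description:
TP53BP1 is a bacterial expression plasmid built on the Novagen pET28a backbone, carrying a short fragment of human TP53BP1 (53BP1), a DNA double-strand break repair protein that promotes non-homologous end joining. It was made to produce recombinant protein for structure determination. The insert is recorded as 438 bp and was cloned between NdeI and NotI, both of which remain intact. The record itself cautions that this may not be the full open reading frame, and the annotated match to TP53BP1 spans only about 370 nt, so the plasmid encodes a small portion of this large protein; which region or domain is not stated.

Expression is driven by a T7 promoter followed by a lac operator and the T7 gene 10 ribosome binding site, and transcription ends at the T7 terminator. The plasmid also carries lacI, so the cassette stays repressed until induced with IPTG in a host that supplies T7 RNA polymerase; the depositor names BL21(DE3) for expression. The protein is made with a backbone-encoded N-terminal His6 tag followed by a thrombin cleavage site, which allows nickel-affinity purification and then removal of the tag. The feature table also shows a His-tag fragment downstream of the insert, which corresponds to the optional C-terminal His tag of pET28a. The record does not state whether it is translated.

The plasmid is maintained through a pBR322-type ColE1 origin with rop and bom, consistent with its low-copy listing, and is selected with kanamycin through the aph(3')-Ia gene. An f1 origin is also present. The short tetracycline-resistance and AmpR-promoter annotations are fragments of backbone sequence, not functional markers.
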