Features (pLannotate 1.2.2; 21 found; start..end, strand, type, name):
     26..73      -  terminator     T7 terminator: transcription terminator for bacteriophage T7 RNA polymerase
     81..130     -  CDS            SET1 (fragment): solubility-enhancement tag derived from T7 phage gene 10B
    140..157     -  CDS            9xHis (fragment): 9xHis affinity tag
    176..547     -  CDS            TP53BP1 (fragment): TP53B_HUMAN - Experimental evidence at protein level: Swiss-Prot protein existence level 1. Double-strand break (DSB) repair protein involved in response to DNA damage, telomere dynamics and class-switch recombination (CSR) during antibody genesis (PubMed:12364621, PubMed:22553214, PubMed:23333306, PubMed:17190600, PubMed:21144835, PubMed:28241136). Plays a key role in the repair of double-strand DNA breaks (DSBs) in response to DNA damage by promoting non-homologous end joining (NHEJ)- mediated repair of DSBs and specifically counteracting the function of the homologous recombination (HR) rep
    554..571     -  CDS            thrombin site: thrombin recognition and cleavage site
    582..598     -  CDS            capTEV™ (fragment): composite tag for in vivo biotinylation, TEV protease cleavage, and 6xHis tagging
    617..639     -  RBS            RBS: efficient ribosome binding site from bacteriophage T7 gene 10 (Olins and Rangwala, 1989)
    654..678     -  protein_bind   lac operator: The lac repressor binds to the lac operator to inhibit transcription in E. coli. This inhibition can be relieved by adding lactose or isopropyl-β-D-thiogalactopyranoside (IPTG). lac repressor encoded by lacI
    679..697     -  promoter       T7 promoter: promoter for bacteriophage T7 RNA polymerase
    719..998     +  CDS            TcR (fragment): tetracycline efflux protein; tet; confers resistance to tetracycline
   1006..1083    +  promoter       lacI promoter: lacI
   1084..2166    +  CDS            lacI: lac repressor; lacI; The lac repressor binds to the lac operator to inhibit transcription in E. coli. This inhibition can be relieved by adding lactose or isopropyl-β-D-thiogalactopyranoside (IPTG).
   2179..2200    +  protein_bind   CAP binding site: CAP binding activates transcription in the presence of cAMP. E. coli catabolite activator protein
   2215..2506    +  CDS            TcR (fragment): tetracycline efflux protein; tet; confers resistance to tetracycline
   2578..2958    -  CDS            YPB1_ECOLX: Protein predicted: Swiss-Prot protein existence level 4. From Escherichia coli.
   2975..3166    +  CDS            rop: Rop protein, which maintains plasmids at low copy number; rop
   3268..3410    +  misc_feature   bom: basis of mobility region from pBR322
   3596..4184    -  rep_origin     ori: high-copy-number ColE1/pMB1/pBR322/pUC origin of replication
   4306..5121    +  CDS            KanR: aminoglycoside phosphotransferase; aph(3')-Ia; confers resistance to kanamycin in bacteria or G418 (Geneticin®) in eukaryotes
   5130..5187    -  promoter       AmpR promoter (fragment): bla
   5214..5669    -  rep_origin     f1 ori (sequence partly withheld): f1 bacteriophage origin of replication; arrow indicates direction of (+) strand synthesis
>Addgene plasmid #73252 | TP53BP1 | addgene full sequence | sequence record 136217 | Addgene assembled sequence
ATCCGGATATAGTTCCTCCTTTCAGCAAAAAACCCCTCAAGACCCGTTTAGAGGCCCCAAGGGGTTATGC
TAGTTATTGCTCAGCGGTGGCAGCAGCCAACTCAGCTTCCTTTCGGGCTTTGTTAGCAGCCGGATCTCAG
TGGTGGTGGTGGTGGTGCTCGAGTGCGGCCGCTTAGCCAAGCCCATACTGCTCTCTCAGTCTGTTTCCTT
GCTCCAAGGACAGGATGACAGCCATTCGCTTATACCACTTTCTTTGGCCTTCTTTTTCAATGCTGTAGTA
CAGTTCCCCAGACTCCTTCCTATGTCCTTTCACCACTCCTGCACTGAAATACTCATCCTCCGAGAGGGCC
GTCACTTCAGTGTCCAGCGGGATGGGGTCACATAACAGAATGTCTTTGCCCAACACATCACATTCGTACC
CATCATCAAAGAGCAATTTATACTTCCCAGCTCCGACATCTCGTGTGATTTTCCCAGAGTAAAAGTAGCC
ATTGGATGACCACTTGGCTACAACACGGAGCCCTACAAAGCTATTTCCTGGAGAGGACATATGGCTGCCG
CGCGGCACCAGGCCGCTGCTGTGATGATGATGATGATGGCTGCTGCCCATGGTATATCTCCTTCTTAAAG
TTAAACAAAATTATTTCTAGAGGGGAATTGTTATCCGCTCACAATTCCCCTATAGTGAGTCGTATTAATT
TCGCGGGATCGAGATCTCGATCCTCTACGCCGGACGCATCGTGGCCGGCATCACCGGCGCCACAGGTGCG
GTTGCTGGCGCCTATATCGCCGACATCACCGATGGGGAAGATCGGGCTCGCCACTTCGGGCTCATGAGCG
CTTGTTTCGGCGTGGGTATGGTGGCAGGCCCCGTGGCCGGGGGACTGTTGGGCGCCATCTCCTTGCATGC
ACCATTCCTTGCGGCGGCGGTGCTCAACGGCCTCAACCTACTACTGGGCTGCTTCCTAATGCAGGAGTCG
CATAAGGGAGAGCGTCGAGATCCCGGACACCATCGAATGGCGCAAAACCTTTCGCGGTATGGCATGATAG
CGCCCGGAAGAGAGTCAATTCAGGGTGGTGAATGTGAAACCAGTAACGTTATACGATGTCGCAGAGTATG
CCGGTGTCTCTTATCAGACCGTTTCCCGCGTGGTGAACCAGGCCAGCCACGTTTCTGCGAAAACGCGGGA
AAAAGTGGAAGCGGCGATGGCGGAGCTGAATTACATTCCCAACCGCGTGGCACAACAACTGGCGGGCAAA
CAGTCGTTGCTGATTGGCGTTGCCACCTCCAGTCTGGCCCTGCACGCGCCGTCGCAAATTGTCGCGGCGA
TTAAATCTCGCGCCGATCAACTGGGTGCCAGCGTGGTGGTGTCGATGGTAGAACGAAGCGGCGTCGAAGC
CTGTAAAGCGGCGGTGCACAATCTTCTCGCGCAACGCGTCAGTGGGCTGATCATTAACTATCCGCTGGAT
GACCAGGATGCCATTGCTGTGGAAGCTGCCTGCACTAATGTTCCGGCGTTATTTCTTGATGTCTCTGACC
AGACACCCATCAACAGTATTATTTTCTCCCATGAAGACGGTACGCGACTGGGCGTGGAGCATCTGGTCGC
ATTGGGTCACCAGCAAATCGCGCTGTTAGCGGGCCCATTAAGTTCTGTCTCGGCGCGTCTGCGTCTGGCT
GGCTGGCATAAATATCTCACTCGCAATCAAATTCAGCCGATAGCGGAACGGGAAGGCGACTGGAGTGCCA
TGTCCGGTTTTCAACAAACCATGCAAATGCTGAATGAGGGCATCGTTCCCACTGCGATGCTGGTTGCCAA
CGATCAGATGGCGCTGGGCGCAATGCGCGCCATTACCGAGTCCGGGCTGCGCGTTGGTGCGGATATCTCG
GTAGTGGGATACGACGATACCGAAGACAGCTCATGTTATATCCCGCCGTTAACCACCATCAAACAGGATT
TTCGCCTGCTGGGGCAAACCAGCGTGGACCGCTTGCTGCAACTCTCTCAGGGCCAGGCGGTGAAGGGCAA
TCAGCTGTTGCCCGTCTCACTGGTGAAAAGAAAAACCACCCTGGCGCCCAATACGCAAACCGCCTCTCCC
CGCGCGTTGGCCGATTCATTAATGCAGCTGGCACGACAGGTTTCCCGACTGGAAAGCGGGCAGTGAGCGC
AACGCAATTAATGTAAGTTAGCTCACTCATTAGGCACCGGGATCTCGACCGATGCCCTTGAGAGCCTTCA
ACCCAGTCAGCTCCTTCCGGTGGGCGCGGGGCATGACTATCGTCGCCGCACTTATGACTGTCTTCTTTAT
CATGCAACTCGTAGGACAGGTGCCGGCAGCGCTCTGGGTCATTTTCGGCGAGGACCGCTTTCGCTGGAGC
GCGACGATGATCGGCCTGTCGCTTGCGGTATTCGGAATCTTGCACGCCCTCGCTCAAGCCTTCGTCACTG
GTCCCGCCACCAAACGTTTCGGCGAGAAGCAGGCCATTATCGCCGGCATGGCGGCCCCACGGGTGCGCAT
GATCGTGCTCCTGTCGTTGAGGACCCGGCTAGGCTGGCGGGGTTGCCTTACTGGTTAGCAGAATGAATCA
CCGATACGCGAGCGAACGTGAAGCGACTGCTGCTGCAAAACGTCTGCGACCTGAGCAACAACATGAATGG
TCTTCGGTTTCCGTGTTTCGTAAAGTCTGGAAACGCGGAAGTCAGCGCCCTGCACCATTATGTTCCGGAT
CTGCATCGCAGGATGCTGCTGGCTACCCTGTGGAACACCTACATCTGTATTAACGAAGCGCTGGCATTGA
CCCTGAGTGATTTTTCTCTGGTCCCGCCGCATCCATACCGCCAGTTGTTTACCCTCACAACGTTCCAGTA
ACCGGGCATGTTCATCATCAGTAACCCGTATCGTGAGCATCCTCTCTCGTTTCATCGGTATCATTACCCC
CATGAACAGAAATCCCCCTTACACGGAGGCATCAGTGACCAAACAGGAAAAAACCGCCCTTAACATGGCC
CGCTTTATCAGAAGCCAGACATTAACGCTTCTGGAGAAACTCAACGAGCTGGACGCGGATGAACAGGCAG
ACATCTGTGAATCGCTTCACGACCACGCTGATGAGCTTTACCGCAGCTGCCTCGCGCGTTTCGGTGATGA
CGGTGAAAACCTCTGACACATGCAGCTCCCGGAGACGGTCACAGCTTGTCTGTAAGCGGATGCCGGGAGC
AGACAAGCCCGTCAGGGCGCGTCAGCGGGTGTTGGCGGGTGTCGGGGCGCAGCCATGACCCAGTCACGTA
GCGATAGCGGAGTGTATACTGGCTTAACTATGCGGCATCAGAGCAGATTGTACTGAGAGTGCACCATATA
TGCGGTGTGAAATACCGCACAGATGCGTAAGGAGAAAATACCGCATCAGGCGCTCTTCCGCTTCCTCGCT
CACTGACTCGCTGCGCTCGGTCGTTCGGCTGCGGCGAGCGGTATCAGCTCACTCAAAGGCGGTAATACGG
TTATCCACAGAATCAGGGGATAACGCAGGAAAGAACATGTGAGCAAAAGGCCAGCAAAAGGCCAGGAACC
GTAAAAAGGCCGCGTTGCTGGCGTTTTTCCATAGGCTCCGCCCCCCTGACGAGCATCACAAAAATCGACG
CTCAAGTCAGAGGTGGCGAAACCCGACAGGACTATAAAGATACCAGGCGTTTCCCCCTGGAAGCTCCCTC
GTGCGCTCTCCTGTTCCGACCCTGCCGCTTACCGGATACCTGTCCGCCTTTCTCCCTTCGGGAAGCGTGG
CGCTTTCTCATAGCTCACGCTGTAGGTATCTCAGTTCGGTGTAGGTCGTTCGCTCCAAGCTGGGCTGTGT
GCACGAACCCCCCGTTCAGCCCGACCGCTGCGCCTTATCCGGTAACTATCGTCTTGAGTCCAACCCGGTA
AGACACGACTTATCGCCACTGGCAGCAGCCACTGGTAACAGGATTAGCAGAGCGAGGTATGTAGGCGGTG
CTACAGAGTTCTTGAAGTGGTGGCCTAACTACGGCTACACTAGAAGGACAGTATTTGGTATCTGCGCTCT
GCTGAAGCCAGTTACCTTCGGAAAAAGAGTTGGTAGCTCTTGATCCGGCAAACAAACCACCGCTGGTAGC
GGTGGTTTTTTTGTTTGCAAGCAGCAGATTACGCGCAGAAAAAAAGGATCTCAAGAAGATCCTTTGATCT
TTTCTACGGGGTCTGACGCTCAGTGGAACGAAAACTCACGTTAAGGGATTTTGGTCATGAACAATAAAAC
TGTCTGCTTACATAAACAGTAATACAAGGGGTGTTATGAGCCATATTCAACGGGAAACGTCTTGCTCTAG
GCCGCGATTAAATTCCAACATGGATGCTGATTTATATGGGTATAAATGGGCTCGCGATAATGTCGGGCAA
TCAGGTGCGACAATCTATCGATTGTATGGGAAGCCCGATGCGCCAGAGTTGTTTCTGAAACATGGCAAAG
GTAGCGTTGCCAATGATGTTACAGATGAGATGGTCAGACTAAACTGGCTGACGGAATTTATGCCTCTTCC
GACCATCAAGCATTTTATCCGTACTCCTGATGATGCATGGTTACTCACCACTGCGATCCCCGGGAAAACA
GCATTCCAGGTATTAGAAGAATATCCTGATTCAGGTGAAAATATTGTTGATGCGCTGGCAGTGTTCCTGC
GCCGGTTGCATTCGATTCCTGTTTGTAATTGTCCTTTTAACAGCGATCGCGTATTTCGTCTCGCTCAGGC
GCAATCACGAATGAATAACGGTTTGGTTGATGCGAGTGATTTTGATGACGAGCGTAATGGCTGGCCTGTT
GAACAAGTCTGGAAAGAAATGCATAAACTTTTGCCATTCTCACCGGATTCAGTCGTCACTCATGGTGATT
TCTCACTTGATAACCTTATTTTTGACGAGGGGAAATTAATAGGTTGTATTGATGTTGGACGAGTCGGAAT
CGCAGACCGATACCAGGATCTTGCCATCCTATGGAACTGCCTCGGTGAGTTTTCTCCTTCATTACAGAAA
CGGCTTTTTCAAAAATATGGTATTGATAATCCTGATATGAATAAATTGCAGTTTCATTTGATGCTCGATG
AGTTTTTCTAAGAATTAATTCATGAGCGGATACATATTTGAATGTATTTAGAAAAATAAACAAATAGGGG
TTCCGCGCACATTTCCCCGAAAAGTGCCACCTGAAATTGTAAACGTTAATATTTTGTTAAAATTCGCGTT
AAATTTTTGTTAAATCAGCTCATTTTTTAACCAATAGGCCGAAATCGGCAAAATCCCTTATAAATCAAAA
GAATAGACCGAGATAGGGT
[37 nt withheld, positions 5340-5376]
AAAGAACGTGGACTCCAACGTCAAAGG
[49 nt withheld, positions 5404-5452]
T
[91 nt withheld, positions 5454-5544]
G
[124 nt withheld, positions 5546-5669]
CCCATTCGCCA
