>Addgene plasmid #73252 | TP53BP1 | depositor partial sequence | sequence record 134766 | insert
ATGGGCAGCAGCCATCATCATCATCATCACAGCAGCGGCCTGGTGCCGCGCGGCAGCCATATGTCCTCTC
CAGGAAATAGCTTTGTAGGGCTCCGTGTTGTAGCCAAGTGGTCATCCAATGGCTACTTTTACTCTGGGAA
AATCACACGAGATGTCGGAGCTGGGAAGTATAAATTGCTCTTTGATGATGGGTACGAATGTGATGTGTTG
GGCAAAGACATTCTGTTATGTGACCCCATCCCGCTGGACACTGAAGTGACGGCCCTCTCGGAGGATGAGT
ATTTCAGTGCAGGAGTGGTGAAAGGACATAGGAAGGAGTCTGGGGAACTGTACTACAGCATTGAAAAAGA
AGGCCAAAGAAAGTGGTATAAGCGAATGGCTGTCATCCTGTCCTTGGAGCAAGGAAACAGACTGAGAGAG
CAGTATGGGCTTGGCTAA
