>Addgene plasmid #73252 | TP53BP1 | addgene partial sequence | sequence record 136216 | T7 5'-TAATACGACTCACTATAGGG-3'
ACTTTAAGAAGGAGATATACCATGGGCAGCAGCCATCATCATCATCATCACAGCAGCGGCCTGGTGCCGC
GCGGCAGCCATATGTCCTCTCCAGGAAATAGCTTTGTAGGGCTCCGTGTTGTAGCCAAGTGGTCATCCAA
TGGCTACTTTTACTCTGGGAAAATCACACGAGATGTCGGAGCTGGGAAGTATAAATTGCTCTTTGATGAT
GGGTACGAATGTGATGTGTTGGGCAAAGACATTCTGTTATGTGACCCCATCCCGCTGGACACTGAAGTGA
CGGCCCTCTCGGAGGATGAGTATTTCAGTGCAGGAGTGGTGAAAGGACATAGGAAGGAGTCTGGGGAACT
GTACTACAGCATTGAAAAAGAAGGCCAAAGAAAGTGGTATAAGCGAATGGCTGTCATCCTGTCCTTGGAG
CAAGGAAACAGACTGAGAGAGCAGTATGGGCTTGGCTAAGCGGCCGCACTCGAGCACCACCACCACCACC
ACTGAGATCCGGCTGCTAACAAAGCCCGAAAGGAAGCTGAGTTGGCTGCTGCCACCGCTGAGCAATAACT
AGCATAACCCCTTGGGGCCTCTAAACGGGTCTTGAGGGGTTTTTTGCTGAAAGGAGGAACTATATCCGGA
TTGGCGAATGGG
[124 nt withheld, positions 643-766]
C
[91 nt withheld, positions 768-858]
A
[49 nt withheld, positions 860-908]
CC
