>Addgene plasmid #73252 | TP53BP1 | addgene partial sequence | sequence record 137208 | T7term 5'-GCTAGTTATTGCTCAGCGG-3'
TAGCAGCCGGATCTCAGTGGTGGTGGTGGTGGTGCTCGAGTGCGGCCGCTTAGCCAAGCCCATACTGCTC
TCTCAGTCTGTTTCCTTGCTCCAAGGACAGGATGACAGCCATTCGCTTATACCACTTTCTTTGGCCTTCT
TTTTCAATGCTGTAGTACAGTTCCCCAGACTCCTTCCTATGTCCTTTCACCACTCCTGCACTGAAATACT
CATCCTCCGAGAGGGCCGTCACTTCAGTGTCCAGCGGGATGGGGTCACATAACAGAATGTCTTTGCCCAA
CACATCACATTCGTACCCATCATCAAAGAGCAATTTATACTTCCCAGCTCCGACATCTCGTGTGATTTTC
CCAGAGTAAAAGTAGCCATTGGATGACCACTTGGCTACAACACGGAGCCCTACAAAGCTATTTCCTGGAG
AGGACATATGGCTGCCGCGCGGCACCAGGCCGCTGCTGTGATGATGATGATGATGGCTGCTGCCCATGGT
ATATCTCCTTCTTAAAGTTAAACAAAATTATTTCTAGAGGGGAATTGTTATCCGCTCACAATTCCCCTAT
AGTGAGTCGTATTAATTTCGCGGGATCGAGATCTCGATCCTCTACGCCGGACGCATCGTGGCCGGCATCA
CCGGCGCCACAGGTGCGGTTGCTGGCGCCTATATCGCCGACATCACCGATGGGGAAGATCGGGCTCGCCA
CTTCGGGCTCATGAGCGCTTGTTTCGGCGTGGGTATGGTGGCAGGCCCCGTGGCCGGGGGACTGTTGGGC
GCCATCTCCTTGCATGCACCATTCCTTGCGGCGGCGGTGCTCAACGGCCTCAACCTACTACTGGGCTGCT
TCCTAATGCAGGAGTCGCATAAGGGAGAGCGTCGAGATCCCGGACACCATCGAATGGCGCAAAACCTT
